>Addgene plasmid #247004 | pFB1.HMBP-Prs.AEBP2iso2 | addgene full sequence | sequence record 493362 | Addgene NGS Result
G
[124 nt withheld, positions 2-125]
C
[91 nt withheld, positions 127-217]
A
[49 nt withheld, positions 219-267]
CCTTTGACGTTGGAGTCCACGTTCTT
[37 nt withheld, positions 294-330]
ACCCTATCTCGGTCTATTCTTTTGATTTATAAGGGATTTTGCCGATTTCGGCCTATTGGTTAAAAAATGA
GCTGATTTAACAAAAATTTAACGCGAATTTTAACAAAATATTAACGCTTACAATTTAGGTGGCACTTTTC
GGGGAAATGTGCGCGGAACCCCTATTTGTTTATTTTTCTAAATACATTCAAATATGTATCCGCTCATGAG
ACAATAACCCTGATAAATGCTTCAATAATATTGAAAAAGGAAGAGTATGAGTATTCAACATTTCCGTGTC
GCCCTTATTCCCTTTTTTGCGGCATTTTGCCTTCCTGTTTTTGCTCACCCAGAAACGCTGGTGAAAGTAA
AAGATGCTGAAGATCAGTTGGGTGCACGAGTGGGTTACATCGAACTGGATCTCAACAGCGGTAAGATCCT
TGAGAGTTTTCGCCCCGAAGAACGTTTTCCAATGATGAGCACTTTTAAAGTTCTGCTATGTGGCGCGGTA
TTATCCCGTATTGACGCCGGGCAAGAGCAACTCGGTCGCCGCATACACTATTCTCAGAATGACTTGGTTG
AGTACTCACCAGTCACAGAAAAGCATCTTACGGATGGCATGACAGTAAGAGAATTATGCAGTGCTGCCAT
AACCATGAGTGATAACACTGCGGCCAACTTACTTCTGACAACGATCGGAGGACCGAAGGAGCTAACCGCT
TTTTTGCACAACATGGGGGATCATGTAACTCGCCTTGATCGTTGGGAACCGGAGCTGAATGAAGCCATAC
CAAACGACGAGCGTGACACCACGATGCCTGTAGCAATGGCAACAACGTTGCGCAAACTATTAACTGGCGA
ACTACTTACTCTAGCTTCCCGGCAACAATTAATAGACTGGATGGAGGCGGATAAAGTTGCAGGACCACTT
CTGCGCTCGGCCCTTCCGGCTGGCTGGTTTATTGCTGATAAATCTGGAGCCGGTGAGCGTGGGTCTCGCG
GTATCATTGCAGCACTGGGGCCAGATGGTAAGCCCTCCCGTATCGTAGTTATCTACACGACGGGGAGTCA
GGCAACTATGGATGAACGAAATAGACAGATCGCTGAGATAGGTGCCTCACTGATTAAGCATTGGTAACTG
TCAGACCAAGTTTACTCATATATACTTTAGATTGATTTAAAACTTCATTTTTAATTTAAAAGGATCTAGG
TGAAGATCCTTTTTGATAATCTCATGACCAAAATCCCTTAACGTGAGTTTTCGTTCCACTGAGCGTCAGA
CCCCGTAGAAAAGATCAAAGGATCTTCTTGAGATCCTTTTTTTCTGCGCGTAATCTGCTGCTTGCAAACA
AAAAAACCACCGCTACCAGCGGTGGTTTGTTTGCCGGATCAAGAGCTACCAACTCTTTTTCCGAAGGTAA
CTGGCTTCAGCAGAGCGCAGATACCAAATACTGTTCTTCTAGTGTAGCCGTAGTTAGGCCACCACTTCAA
GAACTCTGTAGCACCGCCTACATACCTCGCTCTGCTAATCCTGTTACCAGTGGCTGCTGCCAGTGGCGAT
AAGTCGTGTCTTACCGGGTTGGACTCAAGACGATAGTTACCGGATAAGGCGCAGCGGTCGGGCTGAACGG
GGGGTTCGTGCACACAGCCCAGCTTGGAGCGAACGACCTACACCGAACTGAGATACCTACAGCGTGAGCT
ATGAGAAAGCGCCACGCTTCCCGAAGGGAGAAAGGCGGACAGGTATCCGGTAAGCGGCAGGGTCGGAACA
GGAGAGCGCACGAGGGAGCTTCCAGGGGGAAACGCCTGGTATCTTTATAGTCCTGTCGGGTTTCGCCACC
TCTGACTTGAGCGTCGATTTTTGTGATGCTCGTCAGGGGGGCGGAGCCTATGGAAAAACGCCAGCAACGC
GGCCTTTTTACGGTTCCTGGCCTTTTGCTCACATGTTCTTTCCTGCGTTATCCCCTGATTCTGTGGATAA
CCGTATTACCGCCTTTGAGTGAGCTGATACCGCTCGCCGCAGCCGAACGACCGAGCGCAGCGAGTCAGTG
AGCGAGGAAGCGGAAGAGCGCCTGATGCGGTATTTTCTCCTTACGCATCTGTGCGGTATTTCACACCGCA
TAGACCAGCCGCGTAACCTGGCAAAATCGGTTACGGTTGAGTAATAAATGGATGCCCTGCGTAAGCGGGT
GTGGGCGGACAATAAAGTCTTAAACTGAACAAAATAGATCTAAACTATGACAATAAAGTCTTAAACTAGA
CAGAATAGTTGTAAACTGAAATCAGTCCAGTTATGCTGTGAAAAAGCATACTGGACTTTTGTTATGGCTA
AAGCAAACTCTTCATTTTCTGAAGTGCAAATTGCCCGTCGTATTAAAGAGGGGCGTGGCCAAGGGCATGG
TAAAGACTATATTCGCGGCGTTGTGACAATTTACCGAACAACTCCGCGGCCGGGAAGCCGATCTCGGCTT
GAACGAATTGTTAGGTGGCGGTACTTGGGTCGATATCAAAGTGCATCACTTCTTCCCGTATGCCCAACTT
TGTATAGAGAGCCACTGCGGGATCGTCACCGTAATCTGCTTGCACGTAGATCACATAAGCACCAAGCGCG
TTGGCCTCATGCTTGAGGAGATTGATGAGCGCGGTGGCAATGCCCTGCCTCCGGTGCTCGCCGGAGACTG
CGAGATCATAGATATAGATCTCACTACGCGGCTGCTCAAACTTGGGCAGAACGTAAGCCGCGAGAGCGCC
AACAACCGCTTCTTGGTCGAAGGCAGCAAGCGCGATGAATGTCTTACTACGGAGCAAGTTCCCGAGGTAA
TCGGAGTCCGGCTGATGTTGGGAGTAGGTGGCTACGTCTCCGAACTCACGACCGAAAAGATCAAGAGCAG
CCCGCATGGATTTGACTTGGTCAGGGCCGAGCCTACATGTGCGAATGATGCCCATACTTGAGCCACCTAA
CTTTGTTTTAGGGCGACTGCCCTGCTGCGTAACATCGTTGCTGCTGCGTAACATCAAACATCGACCCACG
GCGTAACGCGCTTGCTGCTTGGATGCCCGAGGCATAGACTGTACAAAAAAACAGTCATAACAAGCCATGA
AAACCGCCACTGCGCCGTTACCACCGCTGCGTTCGGTCAAGGTTCTGGACCAGTTGCGTGAGCGCATACG
CTACTTGCATTACAGTTTACGAACCGAACAGGCTTATGTCAACTGGGTTCGTGCCTTCATCCGTTTCCAC
GGTGTGCGTCACCCGGCAACCTTGGGCAGCAGCGAAGTCGAGGCATTTCTGTCCTGGCTGGCGAACGAGC
GCAAGGTTTCGGTCTCCACGCATCGTCAGGCATTGGCGGCCTTGCTGTTCTTCTACGGCAAGGTGCTGTG
CACGGATCTGCCCTGGCTTCAGGAGATCGGAAGACCTCGGCCGTCGCGGCGCTTGCCGGTGGTGCTGACC
CCGGATGAAGTGGTTCGCATCCTCGGTTTTCTGGAAGGCGAGCATCGTTTGTTCGCCCAGGACTCTAGCT
ATAGTTCTAGTGGTTGGCTACGTATACTCCGGAATATTAATAGATCATGGAGATAATTAAAATGATAACC
ATCTCGCAAATAAATAAGTATTTTACTGTTTTCGTAACAGTTTTGTAATAAAAAAACCTATAAATATTCC
GGATTATTCATACCGTCCCACCATCGGGCGCGGATCTCGGTCCGAAACCATGGGTCATCACCATCATCAT
CACGGTACCAAAACTGAAGAAGGTAAACTGGTAATCTGGATTAACGGCGATAAAGGCTATAACGGTCTCG
CTGAAGTCGGTAAGAAATTCGAGAAAGATACCGGAATTAAAGTCACCGTTGAGCATCCGGATAAACTGGA
AGAGAAATTCCCACAGGTTGCGGCAACTGGCGATGGCCCTGACATTATCTTCTGGGCACACGACCGCTTT
GGTGGCTACGCTCAATCTGGCCTGTTGGCTGAAATCACCCCGGACAAAGCGTTCCAGGACAAGCTGTATC
CGTTTACCTGGGATGCCGTACGTTACAACGGCAAGCTGATTGCTTACCCGATCGCTGTTGAAGCGTTATC
GCTGATTTATAACAAAGATCTGCTGCCGAACCCGCCAAAAACCTGGGAAGAGATCCCGGCGCTGGATAAA
GAACTGAAAGCGAAAGGTAAGAGCGCGCTGATGTTCAACCTGCAAGAACCGTACTTCACCTGGCCGCTGA
TTGCTGCTGACGGGGGTTATGCGTTCAAGTATGAAAACGGCAAGTACGACATTAAAGACGTGGGCGTGGA
TAACGCTGGCGCGAAAGCGGGTCTGACCTTCCTGGTTGACCTGATTAAAAACAAACACATGAATGCAGAC
ACCGATTACTCCATCGCAGAAGCTGCCTTTAATAAAGGCGAAACAGCGATGACCATCAACGGCCCGTGGG
CATGGTCCAACATCGACACCAGCAAAGTGAATTATGGTGTAACGGTACTGCCGACCTTCAAGGGTCAACC
ATCCAAACCGTTCGTTGGCGTGCTGAGCGCAGGTATTAACGCCGCCAGTCCGAACAAAGAGCTGGCAAAA
GAGTTCCTCGAAAACTATCTGCTGACTGATGAAGGTCTGGAAGCGGTTAATAAAGACAAACCGCTGGGTG
CCGTAGCGCTGAAGTCTTACGAGGAAGAGTTGGCGAAAGATCCACGTATTGCCGCCACCATGGAAAACGC
CCAGAAAGGTGAAATCATGCCGAACATCCCGCAGATGTCCGCTTTCTGGTATGCCGTGCGTACTGCGGTG
ATCAACGCCGCCAGCGGTCGTCAGACTGTCGATGAAGCCCTGAAAGACGCGCAGACTGGTACCGATTACG
ATATCCCAACGACCCTGGAAGTTCTGTTCCAGGGGCCCCTGGGATCCGCCGCCGCTATCACCGACATGGC
CGACCTGGAGGAGCTCTCCCGCCTGAGCCCTCTGCCCCCCGGCAGCCCGGGTTCGGCGGCGCGGGGCCGG
GCTGAGCCCCCCGAGGAGGAGGAGGAAGAGGAGGAGGAGGAAGAGGAGGCGGAGGCCGAGGCGGTGGCGG
CGCTGCTGCTGAACGGCGGCAGCGGTGGGGGCGGCGGAGGCGGCGGCGGAGGAGTGGGGGGCGGCGAGGC
AGAGACGATGTCGGAGCCGAGCCCCGAGAGCGCCAGCCAGGCCGGGGAGGACGAAGACGAGGAGGAGGAC
GACGAGGAGGAGGAAGATGAGAGCAGCAGCAGCGGCGGGGGTGAGGAGGAGAGTAGCGCCGAGAGCCTGG
TGGGCAGCAGCGGCGGGAGCAGCAGCGACGAGACCCGCTCGTTGAGCCCCGGCGCCGCCAGCAGCAGCAG
CGGGGATGGGGACGGCAAGGAGGGCCTGGAGGAGCCCAAGGGACCGCGGGGCAGCCAGGGCGGCGGCGGG
GGCGGCAGCAGTAGCAGCAGCGTAGTCTCCAGCGGCGGCGACGAGGGCTACGGGACTGGGGGAGGCGGAA
GCAGCGCGACCTCCGGGGGCCGGCGGGGCAGCTTGGAGATGTCGTCGGATGGGGAACCCCTGAGCCGCAT
GGACTCGGAGGACAGCATAAGCAGTACTATAATGGATGTAGACAGCACAATTTCCAGTGGGCGTTCAACT
CCAGCAATGATGAATGGACAAGGAAGCACTACTTCTTCAAGCAAAAATATTGCCTATAATTGTTGTTGGG
ACCAGTGCCAGGCTTGCTTCAACTCTAGCCCAGATCTGGCAGATCACATCCGTTCCATACATGTAGATGG
TCAGCGAGGAGGGGTATTTGTTTGCTTATGGAAAGGTTGTAAAGTATATAACACTCCATCTACCAGTCAA
AGTTGGTTACAAAGGCATATGCTGACACACAGTGGAGACAAACCTTTCAAGTGTGTTGTTGGTGGCTGCA
ATGCCAGCTTTGCTTCTCAGGGAGGGCTAGCTCGTCATGTACCCACACACTTCAGTCAGCAGAACTCCTC
AAAAGTTTCTAGCCAGCCAAAGGCCAAAGAAGAATCTCCTTCTAAAGCTGGAATGAACAAAAGGAGGAAA
TTAAAGAACAAAAGACGACGCTCATTACCACGGCCACATGATTTCTTCGATGCACAAACACTGGATGCGA
TAAGACATCGAGCCATATGCTTTAACCTCTCAGCTCATATAGAAAGTTTAGGGAAGGGACACAGTGTTGT
TTTTCATAGTACTGTAATAGCTAAGAGAAAAGAAGATTCTGGGAAGATCAAACTTTTGCTTCATTGGATG
CCTGAAGACATTCTGCCTGATGTGTGGGTGAATGAAAGTGAACGACATCAGTTAAAAACTAAAGTAGTTC
ATTTATCAAAGCTACCCAAAGATACTGCCTTGCTTTTGGACCCAAACATATACAGAACAATGCCGCAGAA
GAGGTTGAAGAGGTGATCTAGAGCCTGCAGTCTCGAGGCATGCGGTACCAAGCTTGTCGAGAAGTACTAG
AGGATCATAATCAGCCATACCACATTTGTAGAGGTTTTACTTGCTTTAAAAAACCTCCCACACCTCCCCC
TGAACCTGAAACATAAAATGAATGCAATTGTTGTTGTTAACTTGTTTATTGCAGCTTATAATGGTTACAA
ATAAAGCAATAGCATCACAAATTTCACAAATAAAGCATTTTTTTCACTGCATTCTAGTTGTGGTTTGTCC
AAACTCATCAATGTATCTTATCATGTCTGGATCTGATCACTGATATCGCCTAGGAGATCCGAACCAGATA
AGTGAAATCTAGTTCCAAACTATTTTGTCATTTTTAATTTTCGTATTAGCTTACGACGCTACACCCAGTT
CCCATCTATTTTGTCACTCTTCCCTAAATAATCCTTAAAAACTCCATTTCCACCCCTCCCAGTTCCCAAC
TATTTTGTCCGCCCACAGCGGGGCATTTTTCTTCCTGTTATGTTTTTAATCAAACATCCTGCCAACTCCA
TGTGACAAACCGTCATCTTCGGCTACTTTTTCTCTGTCACAGAATGAAAATTTTTCTGTCATCTCTTCGT
TATTAATGTTTGTAATTGACTGAATATCAACGCTTATTTGCAGCCTGAATGGCGAATGG
Features (pLannotate 1.2.2; 16 found; start..end, strand, type, name):
      2..456     +  rep_origin     f1 ori (sequence partly withheld): f1 bacteriophage origin of replication; arrow indicates direction of (+) strand synthesis
    482..586     +  promoter       AmpR promoter: bla
    587..1447    +  CDS            AmpR: β-lactamase; bla; confers resistance to ampicillin, carbenicillin, and related antibiotics
   1618..2206    +  rep_origin     ori: high-copy-number ColE1/pMB1/pBR322/pUC origin of replication
   2381..2432    -  misc_feature   bom (fragment): basis of mobility region from pBR322
   2500..2724    -  mobile_element Tn7R: mini-Tn7 element (right end of the Tn7 transposon) Tn7
   2791..3324    -  CDS            GmR: gentamycin acetyltransferase; aacC1; confers resistance to gentamycin
   3494..3522    -  promoter       Pc promoter: intI1 (promoter lies within the coding sequence); class 1 integron promoter
   3500..3847    -  CDS            YPR2_ECOLX (fragment): Protein predicted: Swiss-Prot protein existence level 4. From Escherichia coli.
   3874..3965    +  promoter       polyhedrin promoter: polh from Autographa californica; promoter for the baculovirus polyhedrin gene
   4050..5147    +  CDS            MBP: maltose binding protein from E. coli; malE (mutated); This version of the gene does not encode a signal sequence, so MBP will remain in the cytosol.
   5208..6713    +  CDS            AEBP2: AEBP2_HUMAN - Experimental evidence at protein level: Swiss-Prot protein existence level 1. Acts as an accessory subunit for the core Polycomb repressive complex 2 (PRC2), which mediates histone H3K27 (H3K27me3) trimethylation on chromatin leading to transcriptional repression of the affected target gene (PubMed:15225548, PubMed:31959557, PubMed:29499137). Plays a role in nucleosome localization of the PRC2 complex (PubMed:29499137). From Homo sapiens (Human).
   6773..6856    +  CDS            large T antigen (fragment): large T antigen from SV40 (simian virus 40)
   6879..7013    +  polyA_signal   SV40 poly(A) signal: SV40 polyadenylation signal
   7042..7207    -  mobile_element Tn7L: mini-Tn7 element (left end of the Tn7 transposon) Tn7
   7370..7386    +  CDS            lacZα (fragment): LacZα fragment of β-galactosidase; lacZ fragment
