[The description below was written by a language model from this plasmid's Addgene catalogue record and pLannotate feature annotations shown in this document.]
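Description:
pFB1.HMBP-Prs.AEBP2iso2 is a 7.4 kb baculovirus transfer (donor) plasmid built on a pFastBac1 derivative and intended for producing recombinant human AEBP2 isoform 2 in insect cells. In bacteria it is maintained at high copy through a ColE1/pUC-type origin and selected with ampicillin (β-lactamase) together with gentamicin. An f1 phage origin is also present. The gentamicin acetyltransferase gene, driven by a class 1 integron Pc promoter, sits with the expression cassette between the Tn7R and Tn7L ends. These ends define a mini-Tn7 element that in pFastBac-type systems is transposed into a baculovirus shuttle genome (bacmid) in a suitable E. coli host, carrying both the marker and the payload into the viral DNA used to generate recombinant virus.

The expression cassette is driven by the Autographa californica polyhedrin promoter, a very strong late baculoviral promoter, and terminated by the SV40 polyadenylation signal. The short large T antigen fragment annotated just upstream of that signal is likely part of the same SV40-derived region. The open reading frame encodes an N-terminal hexahistidine tag fused to a signal-sequence-less, cytosolic maltose binding protein, followed by a PreScission (HRV 3C) protease cleavage site and then the AEBP2 isoform 2 coding sequence, which was inserted by Gibson assembly. The His tag and the protease site are stated in the catalogue entry but are not separately annotated in the feature table. The tag arrangement permits affinity capture on nickel or amylose resin, and protease cleavage then removes the tag.

AEBP2 is an accessory subunit of Polycomb repressive complex 2, which deposits H3K27 trimethylation. The construct is associated with a study of how AEBP2 isoforms regulate PRC2, and it would suit expression and purification of the protein for biochemical or structural work.
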