Addgene plasmid #247004: pFB1.HMBP-Prs.AEBP2iso2
Purpose: Expresses human AEBP2iso2 in insect cells, under a C3-cleavable (PreScission Protease) N-terminal hexahistidine-MBP tag.
Depositing lab: Chen Davidovich. Depositing organization: Monash University. Publication: Auto-inhibition of PRC2 by the broadly expressed long isoform of AEBP2. Mucha M, Lai Z, McKenzie NJ, Matra F, Boudes M, Flanigan SF, Alejo-Vinogradova MT, Monger C, Zhang Q, Nimmo D, Healy E, Silva AJ, Angelov D, Reck DM, Holland G, Atmaca ZE, King HE, Hamilton M, Glancy E, Nolan J, Weatheritt RJ, Bell O, Vermeulen M, Davidovich C, Bracken AP. EMBO J. 2025 Dec;44(23):6979-7020. doi: 10.1038/s44318-025-00616-9. Epub 2025 Oct 30. PubMed 41168462.
Backbone
  Vector backbone: pFast.Bac1 (pFB1.HMBP.A3.PrS.ybbR)
  Vector type: Insect Expression
Growth in bacteria
  Bacterial resistance: Ampicillin and Gentamicin, 100 & 10 μg/mL
  Growth temperature: 37°C
  Growth strain: DH5alpha
  Copy number: High Copy
Gene/Insert
  Gene/Insert name: AEBP2iso2
  Species: H. sapiens (human)
  Entrez Gene: AEBP2
  Promoter: Polyhedrin
  Tag / fusion protein: 6xHis-MBP (N terminal on backbone)
  Cloning method: Gibson Cloning
Terms and licenses: Academic/Nonprofit Terms; Industry Terms: Not Available to Industry
How to cite: pFB1.HMBP-Prs.AEBP2iso2 was a gift from Chen Davidovich (Addgene plasmid # 247004 ; http://n2t.net/addgene:247004 ; RRID:Addgene_247004)
