>Addgene plasmid #247004 | pFB1.HMBP-Prs.AEBP2iso2 | depositor partial sequence | sequence record 488545 | insert
ATGGCCGCCGCTATCACCGACATGGCCGACCTGGAGGAGCTCTCCCGCCTGAGCCCTCTGCCCCCCGGCA
GCCCGGGTTCGGCGGCGCGGGGCCGGGCTGAGCCCCCCGAGGAGGAGGAGGAAGAGGAGGAGGAGGAAGA
GGAGGCGGAGGCCGAGGCGGTGGCGGCGCTGCTGCTGAACGGCGGCAGCGGTGGGGGCGGCGGAGGCGGC
GGCGGAGGAGTGGGGGGCGGCGAGGCAGAGACGATGTCGGAGCCGAGCCCCGAGAGCGCCAGCCAGGCCG
GGGAGGACGAAGACGAGGAGGAGGACGACGAGGAGGAGGAAGATGAGAGCAGCAGCAGCGGCGGGGGTGA
GGAGGAGAGTAGCGCCGAGAGCCTGGTGGGCAGCAGCGGCGGGAGCAGCAGCGACGAGACCCGCTCGTTG
AGCCCCGGCGCCGCCAGCAGCAGCAGCGGGGATGGGGACGGCAAGGAGGGCCTGGAGGAGCCCAAGGGAC
CGCGGGGCAGCCAGGGCGGCGGCGGGGGCGGCAGCAGTAGCAGCAGCGTAGTCTCCAGCGGCGGCGACGA
GGGCTACGGGACTGGGGGAGGCGGAAGCAGCGCGACCTCCGGGGGCCGGCGGGGCAGCTTGGAGATGTCG
TCGGATGGGGAACCCCTGAGCCGCATGGACTCGGAGGACAGCATAAGCAGTACTATAATGGATGTAGACA
GCACAATTTCCAGTGGGCGTTCAACTCCAGCAATGATGAATGGACAAGGAAGCACTACTTCTTCAAGCAA
AAATATTGCCTATAATTGTTGTTGGGACCAGTGCCAGGCTTGCTTCAACTCTAGCCCAGATCTGGCAGAT
CACATCCGTTCCATACATGTAGATGGTCAGCGAGGAGGGGTATTTGTTTGCTTATGGAAAGGTTGTAAAG
TATATAACACTCCATCTACCAGTCAAAGTTGGTTACAAAGGCATATGCTGACACACAGTGGAGACAAACC
TTTCAAGTGTGTTGTTGGTGGCTGCAATGCCAGCTTTGCTTCTCAGGGAGGGCTAGCTCGTCATGTACCC
ACACACTTCAGTCAGCAGAACTCCTCAAAAGTTTCTAGCCAGCCAAAGGCCAAAGAAGAATCTCCTTCTA
AAGCTGGAATGAACAAAAGGAGGAAATTAAAGAACAAAAGACGACGCTCATTACCACGGCCACATGATTT
CTTCGATGCACAAACACTGGATGCGATAAGACATCGAGCCATATGCTTTAACCTCTCAGCTCATATAGAA
AGTTTAGGGAAGGGACACAGTGTTGTTTTTCATAGTACTGTAATAGCTAAGAGAAAAGAAGATTCTGGGA
AGATCAAACTTTTGCTTCATTGGATGCCTGAAGACATTCTGCCTGATGTGTGGGTGAATGAAAGTGAACG
ACATCAGTTAAAAACTAAAGTAGTTCATTTATCAAAGCTACCCAAAGATACTGCCTTGCTTTTGGACCCA
AACATATACAGAACAATGCCGCAGAAGAGGTTGAAGAGGTAA
